Addgene plasmid #100322: pCMV_mEm_4GS_LF82_583
Purpose: Mammalian expression of E. coli LF82_583 CDS fused to mEmerald
Depositing lab: Alan Huett. Depositing organization: University of Nottingham. Publication: A multi-phenotypic imaging screen to identify bacterial effectors by exogenous expression in a HeLa cell line. Collins A, Huett A. Sci Data. 2018 May 15;5:180081. doi: 10.1038/sdata.2018.81. PubMed 29762554.
Backbone
  Vector backbone: pCMV
  Backbone size w/o insert (bp): 4502
  Vector type: Mammalian Expression
Growth in bacteria
  Bacterial resistance: Ampicillin, 100 μg/mL
  Growth temperature: 37°C
  Growth strain: XL1 Blue
  Copy number: High Copy
Gene/Insert
  Gene/Insert name: LF82_583
  Insert size (bp): 294
  Promoter: CMV
  Tag / fusion protein: mEmerald (N terminal on backbone)
  Cloning method: Ligation Independent Cloning
  Sequencing primers: 5′ ACTTCTGCTCTAAAAGCTGCGG; 3′ CACTGCATTCTAGTTGTGGTTTGTC
Terms and licenses: Academic/Nonprofit Terms; Industry Terms: Not Available to Industry
How to cite: pCMV_mEm_4GS_LF82_583 was a gift from Alan Huett (Addgene plasmid # 100322 ; http://n2t.net/addgene:100322 ; RRID:Addgene_100322)
