[The description below was written by a language model from this plasmid's Addgene catalogue record and pLannotate feature annotations shown in this document.]
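Description:
pCMV_mEm_4GS_LF82_583 is a mammalian expression plasmid built on a pCMV backbone that produces a candidate bacterial protein, the product of the LF82_583 coding sequence from E. coli LF82, as a fusion to the green fluorescent protein mEmerald. It is maintained in E. coli as a high-copy plasmid through a ColE1/pUC-type origin and is selected with ampicillin via the β-lactamase gene and its native promoter. The sequenced record is about 4.8 kb, consistent with the stated backbone plus a short insert of roughly 300 bp. Scattered remnants of lac elements (lac promoter and operator, CAP site, lacZα and lacI fragments) and partial rop and bom sequences are annotated; these appear to be carry-over from pUC/pBR322-type cloning vectors rather than functional parts of the design.

The expression cassette runs from the human cytomegalovirus immediate early enhancer and promoter through a modified SV40 intron, which provides a splicing event that generally aids mRNA processing and expression, into the mEmerald open reading frame. The bacterial coding sequence follows downstream, so mEmerald sits at the N terminus of the fusion. The "4GS" in the name suggests a glycine-serine linker between the two, although no linker is annotated in the feature table. The automated annotation labels the insert as a fragment homologous to the E. coli K-12 protein YhhZ. An SV40 polyadenylation signal follows the cassette. The insert was introduced by ligation-independent cloning. No mammalian selection marker is annotated, which points to transient transfection. The plasmid belongs to a collection made for exogenous expression of bacterial proteins in HeLa cells, where imaging of the fluorescent fusion and multiple cellular phenotypes is used to identify candidate effectors.
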