Features (pLannotate 1.2.2; 17 found; start..end, strand, type, name):
     62..82      -  misc_feature   MCS (fragment): pUC18/19 multiple cloning site
     81..384     +  enhancer       CMV enhancer: human cytomegalovirus immediate early enhancer
    385..588     +  promoter       CMV promoter: human cytomegalovirus (CMV) immediate early promoter
    726..822     +  intron         SV40 intron: modified SV40 intron with splice donor and acceptor sites
    883..1599    +  CDS            mEmerald: mEmerald is a basic (constitutively fluorescent) green fluorescent protein published in 1998, derived from Aequorea victoria. It is reported to be a very rapidly-maturing monomer with moderate acid sensitivity.
   1663..1974    +  CDS            yhhZ (fragment): YHHZ_ECOLI - Protein inferred from homology: Swiss-Prot protein existence level 3. From Escherichia coli (strain K12).
   1989..2123    -  polyA_signal   SV40 poly(A) signal: SV40 polyadenylation signal
   2258..2274    -  protein_bind   lac operator: The lac repressor binds to the lac operator to inhibit transcription in E. coli. This inhibition can be relieved by adding lactose or isopropyl-β-D-thiogalactopyranoside (IPTG). lac repressor encoded by lacI
   2282..2312    -  promoter       lac promoter: promoter for the E. coli lac operon
   2327..2348    -  protein_bind   CAP binding site: CAP binding activates transcription in the presence of cAMP. E. coli catabolite activator protein
   2361..2453    -  CDS            lacI (fragment): lac repressor; lacI; The lac repressor binds to the lac operator to inhibit transcription in E. coli. This inhibition can be relieved by adding lactose or isopropyl-β-D-thiogalactopyranoside (IPTG).
   2636..3224    -  rep_origin     ori: high-copy-number ColE1/pMB1/pBR322/pUC origin of replication
   3395..4255    -  CDS            AmpR: β-lactamase; bla; confers resistance to ampicillin, carbenicillin, and related antibiotics
   4256..4360    -  promoter       AmpR promoter: bla
   4455..4490    +  CDS            rop (fragment): Rop protein, which maintains plasmids at low copy number; rop
   4592..4691    +  misc_feature   bom (fragment): basis of mobility region from pBR322
   4697..56      -  CDS            lacZα (fragment) (across the origin): LacZα fragment of β-galactosidase; lacZ fragment
>Addgene plasmid #100322 | pCMV_mEm_4GS_LF82_583 | addgene full sequence | sequence record 209360 | Addgene NGS Result
AGTTGGGTAACGCCAGGGTTTTCCCAGTCACGACGTTGTAAAACGACGGCCAGTGAGTTCGAGCTTGCAT
GCCTGCAGGTCGTTACATAACTTACGGTAAATGGCCCGCCTGGCTGACCGCCCAACGACCCCCGCCCATT
GACGTCAATAATGACGTATGTTCCCATAGTAACGCCAATAGGGACTTTCCATTGACGTCAATGGGTGGAG
TATTTACGGTAAACTGCCCACTTGGCAGTACATCAAGTGTATCATATGCCAAGTACGCCCCCTATTGACG
TCAATGACGGTAAATGGCCCGCCTGGCATTATGCCCAGTACATGACCTTATGGGACTTTCCTACTTGGCA
GTACATCTACGTATTAGTCATCGCTATTACCATGGTGATGCGGTTTTGGCAGTACATCAATGGGCGTGGA
TAGCGGTTTGACTCACGGGGATTTCCAAGTCTCCACCCCATTGACGTCAATGGGAGTTTGTTTTGGCACC
AAAATCAACGGGACTTTCCAAAATGTCGTAACAACTCCGCCCCATTGACGCAAATGGGCGGTAGGCGTGT
ACGGTGGGAGGTCTATATAAGCAGAGCTCGTTTAGTGAACCGTCAGATCGCCTGGAGACGCCATCCACGC
TGTTTTGACCTCCATAGAAGACACCGGGACCGATCCAGCCTCCGGACTCTAGAGGATCCGGTACTAGAGG
AACTGAAAAACCAGAAAGTTAACTGGTAAGTTTAGTCTTTTTGTCTTTTATTTCAGGTCCCGGATCCGGT
GGTGGTGCAAATCAAAGAACTGCTCCTCAGTGGATGTTGCCTTTACTTCTAGGCCTGTACGGAAGTGTTA
CTTCTGCTCTAAAAGCTGCGGAATTGTACCCGCGGGCCCACCATGGTGAGCAAGGGCGAGGAGCTGTTCA
CCGGGGTGGTGCCCATCCTGGTCGAGCTGGACGGCGACGTAAACGGCCACAAGTTCAGCGTGTCCGGCGA
GGGCGAGGGCGATGCCACCTACGGCAAGCTGACCCTGAAGTTCATCTGCACCACCGGCAAGCTGCCCGTG
CCCTGGCCCACCCTCGTGACCACCTTGACCTACGGCGTGCAGTGCTTCGCCCGCTACCCCGACCACATGA
AGCAGCACGACTTCTTCAAGTCCGCCATGCCCGAAGGCTACGTCCAGGAGCGCACCATCTTCTTCAAGGA
CGACGGCAACTACAAGACCCGCGCCGAGGTGAAGTTCGAGGGCGACACCCTGGTGAACCGCATCGAGCTG
AAGGGCATCGACTTCAAGGAGGACGGCAACATCCTGGGGCACAAGCTGGAGTACAACTACAACAGCCACA
AGGTCTATATCACCGCCGACAAGCAGAAGAACGGCATCAAGGTGAACTTCAAGACCCGCCACAACATCGA
GGACGGCAGCGTGCAGCTCGCCGACCACTACCAGCAGAACACCCCCATCGGCGACGGCCCCGTGCTGCTG
CCCGACAACCACTACCTGAGCACCCAGTCCAAGCTGAGCAAAGACCCCAACGAGAAGCGCGATCACATGG
TCCTGCTGGAGTTCGTGACCGCCGCCGGGATCACTCTCGGCATGGACGAGCTGTACAAGCGAATTGGTGG
AGGGGGCGGTTCCGGTGGCGGAGGTTCCCGAATTCGTCGACGGAGATCTGATATGAGTGATGAAATTTAC
CTGACCATAACCGGAGAACAACAAGGATGTATTTCCTCTCGTTGCGGAACGAGCGCATCAATAGGTAATC
GCTGGCAGATTGGCCATGAAGATGAAATCTTCGCGTTCTCGCTATCTAATAGTATTACGAATACAGGCAA
AGGGTCACAATTACATGGCCTTAGTTTCTGTAAGTTGATTGACAAAAGCTCCCCGTTACTTATTAACGCT
ATTAACAATAACGAGCAGTTGTTCATGGAGTTTGACTTCTATCGGATCAATAGATTTGGTCGATGAATCG
GTACCCTCGAGAAGCTTGCGGCCGCGGGGATCCAGACATGATAAGATACATTGATGAGTTTGGACAAACC
ACAACTAGAATGCAGTGAAAAAAATGCTTTATTTGTGAAATTTGTGATGCTATTGCTTTATTTGTAACCA
TTATAAGCTGCAATAAACAAGTTAACAACAACAATTGCATTCATTTTATGTTTCAGGTTCAGGGGGAGGT
GTGGGAGGTTTTTTCGGATCCTCTAGAGTCGATCTGCAGGCATGCTAGCTTGGCGTAATCATGGTCATAG
CTGTTTCCTGTGTGAAATTGTTATCCGCTCACAATTCCACACAACATACGAGCCGGAAGCATAAAGTGTA
AAGCCTGGGGTGCCTAATGAGTGAGCTAACTCACATTAATTGCGTTGCGCTCACTGCCCGCTTTCCAGTC
GGGAAACCTGTCGTGCCAGCTGCATTAATGAATCGGCCAACGCGCGGGGAGAGGCGGTTTGCGTATTGGG
CGCTCTTCCGCTTCCTCGCTCACTGACTCGCTGCGCTCGGTCGTTCGGCTGCGGCGAGCGGTATCAGCTC
ACTCAAAGGCGGTAATACGGTTATCCACAGAATCAGGGGATAACGCAGGAAAGAACATGTGAGCAAAAGG
CCAGCAAAAGGCCAGGAACCGTAAAAAGGCCGCGTTGCTGGCGTTTTTCCATAGGCTCCGCCCCCCTGAC
GAGCATCACAAAAATCGACGCTCAAGTCAGAGGTGGCGAAACCCGACAGGACTATAAAGATACCAGGCGT
TTCCCCCTGGAAGCTCCCTCGTGCGCTCTCCTGTTCCGACCCTGCCGCTTACCGGATACCTGTCCGCCTT
TCTCCCTTCGGGAAGCGTGGCGCTTTCTCATAGCTCACGCTGTAGGTATCTCAGTTCGGTGTAGGTCGTT
CGCTCCAAGCTGGGCTGTGTGCACGAACCCCCCGTTCAGCCCGACCGCTGCGCCTTATCCGGTAACTATC
GTCTTGAGTCCAACCCGGTAAGACACGACTTATCGCCACTGGCAGCAGCCACTGGTAACAGGATTAGCAG
AGCGAGGTATGTAGGCGGTGCTACAGAGTTCTTGAAGTGGTGGCCTAACTACGGCTACACTAGAAGAACA
GTATTTGGTATCTGCGCTCTGCTGAAGCCAGTTACCTTCGGAAAAAGAGTTGGTAGCTCTTGATCCGGCA
AACAAACCACCGCTGGTAGCGGTGGTTTTTTTGTTTGCAAGCAGCAGATTACGCGCAGAAAAAAAGGATC
TCAAGAAGATCCTTTGATCTTTTCTACGGGGTCTGACGCTCAGTGGAACGAAAACTCACGTTAAGGGATT
TTGGTCATGAGATTATCAAAAAGGATCTTCACCTAGATCCTTTTAAATTAAAAATGAAGTTTTAAATCAA
TCTAAAGTATATATGAGTAAACTTGGTCTGACAGTTACCAATGCTTAATCAGTGAGGCACCTATCTCAGC
GATCTGTCTATTTCGTTCATCCATAGTTGCCTGACTCCCCGTCGTGTAGATAACTACGATACGGGAGGGC
TTACCATCTGGCCCCAGTGCTGCAATGATACCGCGAGACCCACGCTCACCGGCTCCAGATTTATCAGCAA
TAAACCAGCCAGCCGGAAGGGCCGAGCGCAGAAGTGGTCCTGCAACTTTATCCGCCTCCATCCAGTCTAT
TAATTGTTGCCGGGAAGCTAGAGTAAGTAGTTCGCCAGTTAATAGTTTGCGCAACGTTGTTGCCATTGCT
ACAGGCATCGTGGTGTCACGCTCGTCGTTTGGTATGGCTTCATTCAGCTCCGGTTCCCAACGATCAAGGC
GAGTTACATGATCCCCCATGTTGTGCAAAAAAGCGGTTAGCTCCTTCGGTCCTCCGATCGTTGTCAGAAG
TAAGTTGGCCGCAGTGTTATCACTCATGGTTATGGCAGCACTGCATAATTCTCTTACTGTCATGCCATCC
GTAAGATGCTTTTCTGTGACTGGTGAGTACTCAACCAAGTCATTCTGAGAATAGTGTATGCGGCGACCGA
GTTGCTCTTGCCCGGCGTCAATACGGGATAATACCGCGCCACATAGCAGAACTTTAAAAGTGCTCATCAT
TGGAAAACGTTCTTCGGGGCGAAAACTCTCAAGGATCTTACCGCTGTTGAGATCCAGTTCGATGTAACCC
ACTCGTGCACCCAACTGATCTTCAGCATCTTTTACTTTCACCAGCGTTTCTGGGTGAGCAAAAACAGGAA
GGCAAAATGCCGCAAAAAAGGGAATAAGGGCGACACGGAAATGTTGAATACTCATACTCTTCCTTTTTCA
ATATTATTGAAGCATTTATCAGGGTTATTGTCTCATGAGCGGATACATATTTGAATGTATTTAGAAAAAT
AAACAAATAGGGGTTCCGCGCACATTTCCCCGAAAAGTGCCACCTGACGTCTAAGAAACCATTATTATCA
TGACATTAACCTATAAAAATAGGCGTATCACGAGGCCCTTTCGTCTCGCGCGTTTCGGTGATGACGGTGA
AAACCTCTGACACATGCAGCTCCCGGAGACGGTCACAGCTTGTCTGTAAGCGGATGCCGGGAGCAGACAA
GCCCGTCAGGGCGCGTCAGCGGGTGTTGGCGGGTGTCGGGGCTGGCTTAACTATGCGGCATCAGAGCAGA
TTGTACTGAGAGTGCACCATATGCGGTGTGAAATACCGCACAGATGCGTAAGGAGAAAATACCGCATCAG
GCGCCATTCGCCATTCAGGCTGCGCAACTGTTGGGAAGGGCGATCGGTGCGGGCCTCTTCGCTATTACGC
CAGCTGGCGAAAGGGGGATGTGCTGCAAGGCGATTA
