>Addgene plasmid #100322 | pCMV_mEm_4GS_LF82_583 | depositor partial sequence | sequence record 183657 | Sequence across LF82 gene insert region
CTCGGCATGGACGAGCTGTACAAGCGAATTGGTGGAGGGGGCGGTTCCGGTGGCGGAGGTTCCCGAATTC
GTCGACGGAGATCTGATATGAGTGATGAAATTTACCTGACCATAACCGGAGAACAACAAGGATGTATTTC
CTCTCGTTGCGGAACGAGCGCATCAATAGGTAATCGCTGGCAGATTGGCCATGAAGATGAAATCTTCGCG
TTCTCGCTATCTAATAGTATTACGAATACAGGCAAAGGGTCACAATTACATGGCCTTAGTTTCTGTAAGT
TGATTGACAAAAGCTCCCCGTTACTTATTAACGCTATTAACAATAACGAGCAGTTGTTCATGGAGTTTGA
CTTCTATCGGATCAATAGATTTGGTCGATGAATCGGTACCCTCGAGAAGCTTGCGGCCGCGGGGATCCAG
ACATGATAAGATACATTGATGAGTTTGGACAAACCACAACTAGAATGCAGTGAAAAAAATGCTTTATTTG
TGAAATTTGTGATGCTATTGCTTTATTTGTAACCATTATAAGCTGCAATAAACAAGTTAACAACAACAAT
TGCATTCATTTTATGTTTCAGGTTCAGGGGGAGGTGTGGGAGGTTTTTTCGGATCCTCTAGAGTCGATCT
GCAGGCATGCTAGCTTGGCGTAATCATGGTCATAGCTGTTTCCTGTGTGAAATTGTTATCCGCTCACAAT
TCCACACAACATACGAGCCGGAAGCATAAAGTGTAAAGCCTGGGGGTGCCTAATGAGTGAGCTAACTCAC
ATTAATTGCGTTGCGCTCACTGCCCGCTTTCCAGTCGGGAAACCTGTCGTGCCAGCTGCATTAATGAATC
GGCCAACGCGCGGGGAGAGGCGGTTTGCGTATTGGGCGCTCTTCCGCTTCCTCGCTCACTGACTCGCTGC
GCTCGGTCGTTCGGCTGCGGCGAGCGGTATCAGCTCACTCAANGGCGGTANTACGNTNNTCCACAGAATC
NNGGATNACGCNNNAAGAACATGTGAGCAAAA
